>Addgene plasmid #197146 | pcDNA3-ApoE2 | addgene full sequence | sequence record 388017 | Addgene NGS Result
CGGATCGGGAGATCTCCCGATCCCCTATGGTGCACTCTCAGTACAATCTGCTCTGATGCCGCATAGTTAA
GCCAGTATCTGCTCCCTGCTTGTGTGTTGGAGGTCGCTGAGTAGTGCGCGAGCAAAATTTAAGCTACAAC
AAGGCAAGGCTTGACCGACAATTGCATGAAGAATCTGCTTAGGGTTAGGCGTTTTGCGCTGCTTCGCGAT
GTACGGGCCAGATATACGCGTTGACATTGATTATTGACTAGTTATTAATAGTAATCAATTACGGGGTCAT
TAGTTCATAGCCCATATATGGAGTTCCGCGTTACATAACTTACGGTAAATGGCCCGCCTGGCTGACCGCC
CAACGACCCCCGCCCATTGACGTCAATAATGACGTATGTTCCCATAGTAACGCCAATAGGGACTTTCCAT
TGACGTCAATGGGTGGAGTATTTACGGTAAACTGCCCACTTGGCAGTACATCAAGTGTATCATATGCCAA
GTACGCCCCCTATTGACGTCAATGACGGTAAATGGCCCGCCTGGCATTATGCCCAGTACATGACCTTATG
GGACTTTCCTACTTGGCAGTACATCTACGTATTAGTCATCGCTATTACCATGGTGATGCGGTTTTGGCAG
TACATCAATGGGCGTGGATAGCGGTTTGACTCACGGGGATTTCCAAGTCTCCACCCCATTGACGTCAATG
GGAGTTTGTTTTGGCACCAAAATCAACGGGACTTTCCAAAATGTCGTAACAACTCCGCCCCATTGACGCA
AATGGGCGGTAGGCGTGTACGGTGGGAGGTCTATATAAGCAGAGCTCTCTGGCTAACTAGAGAACCCACT
GCTTACTGGCTTATCGAAATTAATACGACTCACTATAGGGAGACCCAAGCTTGGTACCCGGGGCCTTCCC
CAGGAGCCGACTGGCGGGATCCCGCGGGATCCCGCCAATCACAGGCAGGAAGATGAAGGTTCTGTGGGCT
GCGTTGCTGGTCACATTCCTGGCAGGATGCCAGGCCAAGGTGGAGCAAGCGGTGGAGACAGAGCCGGAGC
CCGAGCTGCGCCAGCAGACCGAGTGGCAGAGCGGCCAGCGCTGGGAACTGGCACTGGGTCGCTTTTGGGA
TTACCTGCGCTGGGTGCAGACACTGTCTGAGCAGGTGCAGGAGGAGCTGCTCAGCTCCCAGGTCACCCAG
GAACTGAGGGCGCTGATGGACGAGACCATGAAGGAGTTGAAGGCCTACAAATCGGAACTGGAGGAACAAC
TGACCCCGGTGGCGGAGGAGACGCGGGCACGGCTGTCCAAGGAGCTGCAGGCGGCGCAGGCCCGGCTGGG
CGCGGACATGGAGGACGTGTGCGGCCGCCTGGTGCAGTACCGCGGCGAGGTGCAGGCCATGCTCGGCCAG
AGCACCGAGGAGCTGCGGGTGCGCCTCGCCTCCCACCTGCGCAAGCTGCGTAAGCGGCTCCTCCGCGATG
CCGATGACCTGCAGAAGTGCCTGGCAGTGTACCAGGCCGGGGCCCGCGAGGGCGCCGAGCGCGGCCTCAG
CGCCATCCGCGAGCGCCTGGGGCCCCTGGTGGAACAGGGCCGCGTGCGGGCCGCCACTGTGGGCTCCCTG
GCCGGCCAGCCGCTACAGGAGCGGGCCCAGGCCTGGGGCGAGCGGCTGCGCGCGCGGATGGAGGAGATGG
GCAGCCGGACCCGCGACCGCCTGGACGAGGTGAAGGAGCAGGTGGCGGAGGTGCGCGCCAAGCTGGAGGA
GCAGGCCCAGCAGATACGCCTGCAGGCCGAGGCCTTCCAGGCCCGCCTCAAGAGCTGGTTCGAGCCCCTG
GTGGAAGACATGCAGCGCCAGTGGGCCGGGCTGGTGGAGAAGGTGCAGGCTGCCGTGGGCACCAGCGCCG
CCCCTGTGCCCAGCGACAATCACTGAACGCCGAAGCCTGCAGCCATGCGACCCCACGCCACCCCGTGCCT
CCTGCCTCCGCGCAGCCTGCAGCGGGAGACCCTGTCCCCGCCCCAGCCGTCCTCCTGGGGTGGACCCTAG
TTTAATAAAGATTCCCGGGGATCCTCTAGAGGGCCCTATTCTATAGTGTCACCTAAATGCTAGAGCTCGC
TGATCAGCCTCGACTGTGCCTTCTAGTTGCCAGCCATCTGTTGTTTGCCCCTCCCCCGTGCCTTCCTTGA
CCCTGGAAGGTGCCACTCCCACTGTCCTTTCCTAATAAAATGAGGAAATTGCATCGCATTGTCTGAGTAG
GTGTCATTCTATTCTGGGGGGTGGGGTGGGGCAGGACAGCAAGGGGGAGGATTGGGAAGACAATAGCAGG
CATGCTGGGGATGCGGTGGGCTCTATGGCTTCTGAGGCGGAAAGAACCAGCTGGGGCTCTAGGGGGTATC
CCC
[124 nt withheld, positions 2384-2507]
C
[91 nt withheld, positions 2509-2599]
A
[49 nt withheld, positions 2601-2649]
CCTTTGACGTTGGAGTCCACGTTCTTT
[37 nt withheld, positions 2677-2713]
ACCCTATCTCGGTCTATTCTTTTGATTTATAAGGGATTTTGCCGATTTCGGCCTATTGGTTAAAAAATGA
GCTGATTTAACAAAAATTTAACGCGAATTAATTCTGTGGAATGTGTGTCAGTTAGGGTGTGGAAAGTCCC
CAGGCTCCCCAGCAGGCAGAAGTATGCAAAGCATGCATCTCAATTAGTCAGCAACCAGGTGTGGAAAGTC
CCCAGGCTCCCCAGCAGGCAGAAGTATGCAAAGCATGCATCTCAATTAGTCAGCAACCATAGTCCCGCCC
CTAACTCCGCCCATCCCGCCCCTAACTCCGCCCAGTTCCGCCCATTCTCCGCCCCATGGCTGACTAATTT
TTTTTATTTATGCAGAGGCCGAGGCCGCCTCTGCCTCTGAGCTATTCCAGAAGTAGTGAGGAGGCTTTTT
TGGAGGCCTAGGCTTTTGCAAAAAGCTCCCGGGAGCTTGTATATCCATTTTCGGATCTGATCAAGAGACA
GGATGAGGATCGTTTCGCATGATTGAACAAGATGGATTGCACGCAGGTTCTCCGGCCGCTTGGGTGGAGA
GGCTATTCGGCTATGACTGGGCACAACAGACAATCGGCTGCTCTGATGCCGCCGTGTTCCGGCTGTCAGC
GCAGGGGCGCCCGGTTCTTTTTGTCAAGACCGACCTGTCCGGTGCCCTGAATGAACTGCAGGACGAGGCA
GCGCGGCTATCGTGGCTGGCCACGACGGGCGTTCCTTGCGCAGCTGTGCTCGACGTTGTCACTGAAGCGG
GAAGGGACTGGCTGCTATTGGGCGAAGTGCCGGGGCAGGATCTCCTGTCATCTCACCTTGCTCCTGCCGA
GAAAGTATCCATCATGGCTGATGCAATGCGGCGGCTGCATACGCTTGATCCGGCTACCTGCCCATTCGAC
CACCAAGCGAAACATCGCATCGAGCGAGCACGTACTCGGATGGAAGCCGGTCTTGTCGATCAGGATGATC
TGGACGAAGAGCATCAGGGGCTCGCGCCAGCCGAACTGTTCGCCAGGCTCAAGGCGCGCATGCCCGACGG
CGAGGATCTCGTCGTGACCCATGGCGATGCCTGCTTGCCGAATATCATGGTGGAAAATGGCCGCTTTTCT
GGATTCATCGACTGTGGCCGGCTGGGTGTGGCGGACCGCTATCAGGACATAGCGTTGGCTACCCGTGATA
TTGCTGAAGAGCTTGGCGGCGAATGGGCTGACCGCTTCCTCGTGCTTTACGGTATCGCCGCTCCCGATTC
GCAGCGCATCGCCTTCTATCGCCTTCTTGACGAGTTCTTCTGAGCGGGACTCTGGGGTTCGAAATGACCG
ACCAAGCGACGCCCAACCTGCCATCACGAGATTTCGATTCCACCGCCGCCTTCTATGAAAGGTTGGGCTT
CGGAATCGTTTTCCGGGACGCCGGCTGGATGATCCTCCAGCGCGGGGATCTCATGCTGGAGTTCTTCGCC
CACCCCAACTTGTTTATTGCAGCTTATAATGGTTACAAATAAAGCAATAGCATCACAAATTTCACAAATA
AAGCATTTTTTTCACTGCATTCTAGTTGTGGTTTGTCCAAACTCATCAATGTATCTTATCATGTCTGTAT
ACCGTCGACCTCTAGCTAGAGCTTGGCGTAATCATGGTCATAGCTGTTTCCTGTGTGAAATTGTTATCCG
CTCACAATTCCACACAACATACGAGCCGGAAGCATAAAGTGTAAAGCCTGGGGTGCCTAATGAGTGAGCT
AACTCACATTAATTGCGTTGCGCTCACTGCCCGCTTTCCAGTCGGGAAACCTGTCGTGCCAGCTGCATTA
ATGAATCGGCCAACGCGCGGGGAGAGGCGGTTTGCGTATTGGGCGCTCTTCCGCTTCCTCGCTCACTGAC
TCGCTGCGCTCGGTCGTTCGGCTGCGGCGAGCGGTATCAGCTCACTCAAAGGCGGTAATACGGTTATCCA
CAGAATCAGGGGATAACGCAGGAAAGAACATGTGAGCAAAAGGCCAGCAAAAGGCCAGGAACCGTAAAAA
GGCCGCGTTGCTGGCGTTTTTCCATAGGCTCCGCCCCCCTGACGAGCATCACAAAAATCGACGCTCAAGT
CAGAGGTGGCGAAACCCGACAGGACTATAAAGATACCAGGCGTTTCCCCCTGGAAGCTCCCTCGTGCGCT
CTCCTGTTCCGACCCTGCCGCTTACCGGATACCTGTCCGCCTTTCTCCCTTCGGGAAGCGTGGCGCTTTC
TCATAGCTCACGCTGTAGGTATCTCAGTTCGGTGTAGGTCGTTCGCTCCAAGCTGGGCTGTGTGCACGAA
CCCCCCGTTCAGCCCGACCGCTGCGCCTTATCCGGTAACTATCGTCTTGAGTCCAACCCGGTAAGACACG
ACTTATCGCCACTGGCAGCAGCCACTGGTAACAGGATTAGCAGAGCGAGGTATGTAGGCGGTGCTACAGA
GTTCTTGAAGTGGTGGCCTAACTACGGCTACACTAGAAGAACAGTATTTGGTATCTGCGCTCTGCTGAAG
CCAGTTACCTTCGGAAAAAGAGTTGGTAGCTCTTGATCCGGCAAACAAACCACCGCTGGTAGCGGTGGTT
TTTTTGTTTGCAAGCAGCAGATTACGCGCAGAAAAAAAGGATCTCAAGAAGATCCTTTGATCTTTTCTAC
GGGGTCTGACGCTCAGTGGAACGAAAACTCACGTTAAGGGATTTTGGTCATGAGATTATCAAAAAGGATC
TTCACCTAGATCCTTTTAAATTAAAAATGAAGTTTTAAATCAATCTAAAGTATATATGAGTAAACTTGGT
CTGACAGTTACCAATGCTTAATCAGTGAGGCACCTATCTCAGCGATCTGTCTATTTCGTTCATCCATAGT
TGCCTGACTCCCCGTCGTGTAGATAACTACGATACGGGAGGGCTTACCATCTGGCCCCAGTGCTGCAATG
ATACCGCGAGACCCACGCTCACCGGCTCCAGATTTATCAGCAATAAACCAGCCAGCCGGAAGGGCCGAGC
GCAGAAGTGGTCCTGCAACTTTATCCGCCTCCATCCAGTCTATTAATTGTTGCCGGGAAGCTAGAGTAAG
TAGTTCGCCAGTTAATAGTTTGCGCAACGTTGTTGCCATTGCTACAGGCATCGTGGTGTCACGCTCGTCG
TTTGGTATGGCTTCATTCAGCTCCGGTTCCCAACGATCAAGGCGAGTTACATGATCCCCCATGTTGTGCA
AAAAAGCGGTTAGCTCCTTCGGTCCTCCGATCGTTGTCAGAAGTAAGTTGGCCGCAGTGTTATCACTCAT
GGTTATGGCAGCACTGCATAATTCTCTTACTGTCATGCCATCCGTAAGATGCTTTTCTGTGACTGGTGAG
TACTCAACCAAGTCATTCTGAGAATAGTGTATGCGGCGACCGAGTTGCTCTTGCCCGGCGTCAATACGGG
ATAATACCGCGCCACATAGCAGAACTTTAAAAGTGCTCATCATTGGAAAACGTTCTTCGGGGCGAAAACT
CTCAAGGATCTTACCGCTGTTGAGATCCAGTTCGATGTAACCCACTCGTGCACCCAACTGATCTTCAGCA
TCTTTTACTTTCACCAGCGTTTCTGGGTGAGCAAAAACAGGAAGGCAAAATGCCGCAAAAAAGGGAATAA
GGGCGACACGGAAATGTTGAATACTCATACTCTTCCTTTTTCAATATTATTGAAGCATTTATCAGGGTTA
TTGTCTCATGAGCGGATACATATTTGAATGTATTTAGAAAAATAAACAAATAGGGGTTCCGCGCACATTT
CCCCGAAAAGTGCCACCTGACGTCGA
Features (pLannotate 1.2.2; 22 found; start..end, strand, type, name):
     26..78      -  misc_feature   bom (fragment): basis of mobility region from pBR322
    233..612     +  enhancer       CMV enhancer: human cytomegalovirus immediate early enhancer
    613..816     +  promoter       CMV promoter: human cytomegalovirus (CMV) immediate early promoter
    812..845     +  LTR            5' LTR (truncated) (fragment): truncated 5' long terminal repeat (LTR) from HIV-1
    861..879     +  promoter       T7 promoter: promoter for bacteriophage T7 RNA polymerase
    963..1913    +  CDS            APOE: APOE_HUMAN - Experimental evidence at protein level: Swiss-Prot protein existence level 1. (Microbial infection) Through its interaction with HCV envelope glycoprotein E2, participates in the attachment of HCV to HSPGs and other receptors (LDLr, VLDLr, and SR-B1) on the cell surface and to the assembly, maturation and infectivity of HCV viral particles (PubMed:25122793, PubMed:29695434). This interaction is probably promoted via the up-regulation of cellular autophagy by the virus (PubMed:29695434). From Homo sapiens (Human).
   2044..2061    +  misc_feature   MCS (fragment): pUC18/19 multiple cloning site
   2070..2088    -  promoter       SP6 promoter: promoter for bacteriophage SP6 RNA polymerase
   2114..2338    +  polyA_signal   bGH poly(A) signal: bovine growth hormone polyadenylation signal
   2342..2363    +  promoter       SV40 promoter (fragment): SV40 enhancer and early promoter
   2384..2812    +  rep_origin     f1 ori (sequence partly withheld): f1 bacteriophage origin of replication; arrow indicates direction of (+) strand synthesis
   2826..3155    +  promoter       SV40 promoter: SV40 enhancer and early promoter
   3222..4013    +  CDS            neo: KKA2_KLEPN - Also known as kan, nptII. Experimental evidence at protein level: Swiss-Prot protein existence level 1. Resistance to kanamycin, neomycin, paromomycin, ribostamycin, butirosin and gentamicin B. From Klebsiella pneumoniae.
   4037..4195    +  CDS            ble (fragment): BLE_KLEPN - Experimental evidence at protein level: Swiss-Prot protein existence level 1. Binding protein with a strong affinity to the bleomycin family of antibiotics. Binds to CL990; an antimitotic-antibiotic compound. From Klebsiella pneumoniae.
   4190..4311    +  polyA_signal   SV40 poly(A) signal: SV40 polyadenylation signal
   4384..4400    -  protein_bind   lac operator: The lac repressor binds to the lac operator to inhibit transcription in E. coli. This inhibition can be relieved by adding lactose or isopropyl-β-D-thiogalactopyranoside (IPTG). lac repressor encoded by lacI
   4408..4438    -  promoter       lac promoter: promoter for the E. coli lac operon
   4453..4474    -  protein_bind   CAP binding site: CAP binding activates transcription in the presence of cAMP. E. coli catabolite activator protein
   4487..4579    -  CDS            lacI (fragment): lac repressor; lacI; The lac repressor binds to the lac operator to inhibit transcription in E. coli. This inhibition can be relieved by adding lactose or isopropyl-β-D-thiogalactopyranoside (IPTG).
   4762..5350    -  rep_origin     ori: high-copy-number ColE1/pMB1/pBR322/pUC origin of replication
   5521..6381    -  CDS            AmpR: β-lactamase; bla; confers resistance to ampicillin, carbenicillin, and related antibiotics
   6382..6486    -  promoter       AmpR promoter: bla
