[The description below was written by a language model from this plasmid's Addgene catalogue record and pLannotate feature annotations shown in this document.]
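Description:
pcDNA3-ApoE2 is a mammalian expression plasmid of about 6.5 kb built on a pcDNA3-type backbone (recorded in the catalogue as "pDNA3"). It carries the human apolipoprotein E coding sequence in its E2 isoform. In E. coli it is maintained at high copy through a ColE1/pUC-type origin and selected with ampicillin via the β-lactamase gene and its native promoter. An f1 phage origin is also present, which in principle allows production of single-stranded DNA.

The APOE open reading frame (roughly 950 bp) sits downstream of the human cytomegalovirus immediate-early enhancer and promoter and is followed by the bovine growth hormone polyadenylation signal, an arrangement that gives strong constitutive transcription in most mammalian cell lines. No epitope tag or reporter is annotated, so the protein appears to be expressed in untagged form. T7 and SP6 phage promoters flank the insert in opposite orientations and can serve for in vitro transcription or as sequencing primer sites. A separate cassette, consisting of the SV40 enhancer/early promoter, the neomycin phosphotransferase gene and the SV40 poly(A) signal, permits G418 selection of stably transfected cells. The short HIV-1 LTR, ble, lacI, lac promoter/operator and bom fragments in the automated annotation are most likely small backbone remnants or sequence-similarity hits rather than functional elements.

The stated purpose is expression of ApoE2 in mammalian cells. The associated publication compares how human APOE isoforms modulate amyloid deposition and neurotoxicity in mouse brain. The cloning method is not recorded.
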