Addgene plasmid #197146: pcDNA3-ApoE2
Purpose: Expresses ApoE2 in Mammalian cells
Depositing lab: Bradley Hyman. Publication: Gene transfer of human Apoe isoforms results in differential modulation of amyloid deposition and neurotoxicity in mouse brain. Hudry E, Dashkoff J, Roe AD, Takeda S, Koffie RM, Hashimoto T, Scheel M, Spires-Jones T, Arbel-Ornath M, Betensky R, Davidson BL, Hyman BT. Sci Transl Med. 2013 Nov 20;5(212):212ra161. doi: 10.1126/scitranslmed.3007000. PubMed 24259049.
Backbone
  Vector backbone: pDNA3
  Vector type: Mammalian Expression
Growth in bacteria
  Bacterial resistance: Ampicillin, 100 μg/mL
  Growth temperature: 37°C
  Growth strain: DH5alpha
  Copy number: High Copy
Gene/Insert
  Gene/Insert name: ApoE2
  Species: H. sapiens (human)
  Insert size (bp): 953
  GenBank ID: NG_007084.2
  Entrez Gene: APOE (a.k.a. AD2, APO-E, ApoE4, LDLCQ5, LPG)
  Promoter: CMV
  Cloning method: Unknown
  Sequencing primers: 5′ CMVF
Terms and licenses: Academic/Nonprofit Terms; Industry Terms: Not Available to Industry
How to cite: pcDNA3-ApoE2 was a gift from Bradley Hyman (Addgene plasmid # 197146 ; http://n2t.net/addgene:197146 ; RRID:Addgene_197146)
